Addgene plasmid #103647: LSB-hsa-miR-561-3p
Purpose: Used to sense miRNA activity using fluorescence based tools. hsa-miR-561-3p target in 3' UTR of of mKate. miRNA activity can be measured by the repression of mKate2 relative to EBFP2 fluorescent proteins . Plasmid is inherently unstable; please see Depositor Comments
Depositing lab: Ron Weiss. Depositing organization: Massachusetts Institute of Technology. Publication: A mixed antagonistic/synergistic miRNA repression model enables accurate predictions of multi-input miRNA sensor activity. Gam JJ, Babb J, Weiss R. Nat Commun. 2018 Jun 22;9(1):2430. doi: 10.1038/s41467-018-04575-0. PubMed 29934631.
Backbone
  Vector backbone: Low Sensor Backbone (LSB)
  Vector type: Mammalian Expression, Synthetic Biology
Growth in bacteria
  Bacterial resistance: Ampicillin and Kanamycin, 100 & 50 μg/mL
  Growth temperature: 30°C
  Growth strain: NEB Stable
  Copy number: High Copy
Gene/Insert
  Gene/Insert name: hsa-miR-561-3p target
  Species: H. sapiens (human)
  Entrez Gene: MIR561 (a.k.a. MIRN561, hsa-mir-561, mir-561)
  Promoter: EF-1a
  Cloning method: Gibson Cloning
Terms and licenses: Academic/Nonprofit Terms; Industry Terms: Not Available to Industry
Depositor comments: Please note that this plasmid is inherently unstable due to a repeating poly A element. We recommend performing a diagnostic digest on multiple colonies upon receipt. The depositors would like to note the presence of several discrepancies between the depositor sequence and physical plasmid sequence. In particular, the sequences upstream and downstream of the puromycin coding region have 10 bp insertions which do not affect the ability to perform puromycin selection. The sequences for those regions within the physical plasmids are as follows: Upstream of Puro: GAATTCGACCGCCTGTCTCAAGGTGCCACC; Downstream of Puro: GCTTTGAGACTACGCGTGAATTCACTCCTC. Please contact if you are interested in this plasmid prior to placing an order.
How to cite: LSB-hsa-miR-561-3p was a gift from Ron Weiss (Addgene plasmid # 103647 ; http://n2t.net/addgene:103647 ; RRID:Addgene_103647)
