[The description below was written by a language model from this plasmid's Addgene catalogue record and pLannotate feature annotations shown in this document.]
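Description:
LSB-hsa-miR-561-3p is a mammalian expression plasmid built on the Low Sensor Backbone (LSB) and designed as a two-colour fluorescent reporter of microRNA activity. It is propagated in E. coli from a high-copy ColE1/pUC-type origin and carries both an ampicillin resistance gene (β-lactamase with its own promoter) and a kanamycin resistance gene (aph(3')-Ia), consistent with the dual ampicillin/kanamycin selection listed. A puromycin N-acetyltransferase coding sequence followed by a rabbit β-globin polyadenylation signal is also present for selection in mammalian cells. No dedicated mammalian promoter for it is annotated in the feature table.

The payload consists of two parallel transcription units with the same architecture: the human EF-1α core promoter with intron A, a fluorescent protein coding sequence flanked by Gateway attB recombination scars (attB4, attB1, attB2), and a β-globin 3' region with poly(A) signal. The first unit expresses the red protein mKate2 and, according to the record, carries a target site for human miR-561-3p in its 3' UTR. This site is not separately annotated but would fall in the unannotated stretch between the mKate2 cassette and its terminator. The second unit expresses the blue protein EBFP2 without a target and serves as an internal reference for plasmid dose and expression. In cells that contain active miR-561-3p, the mKate2 transcript is repressed, so the drop in mKate2 relative to EBFP2 fluorescence gives a quantitative readout of miRNA activity.

The depositor notes that the repeated poly(A) element makes the plasmid inherently unstable. The depositor also reports small insertions flanking the puromycin coding region in the physical plasmid relative to the deposited sequence, which do not affect puromycin selection.
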