Features (pLannotate 1.2.2; 28 found; start..end, strand, type, name):
     87..675     -  rep_origin     ori: high-copy-number ColE1/pMB1/pBR322/pUC origin of replication
    846..1706    -  CDS            AmpR: β-lactamase; bla; confers resistance to ampicillin, carbenicillin, and related antibiotics
   1707..1778    -  promoter       AmpR promoter: bla
   1857..2456    +  CDS            PuroR: puromycin N-acetyltransferase; pac from Streptomyces alboniger; confers resistance to puromycin
   2461..2541    +  CDS            HBB (fragment): HBB_PONPY - Experimental evidence at transcript level: Swiss-Prot protein existence level 2. Involved in oxygen transport from the lung to the various peripheral tissues. From Pongo pygmaeus (Bornean orangutan).
   2612..2667    +  polyA_signal   β-globin poly(A) signal: rabbit β-globin polyadenylation signal (Gil and Proudfoot, 1987)
   3646..3666    +  protein_bind   attB4: mutant version of attB; core recombination site for the Gateway® BP reaction BP Clonase™
   3734..3945    +  promoter       EF-1α core promoter: core promoter for human elongation factor EF-1α
   3946..4884    +  intron         EF-1α intron A: intron upstream of the start codon of human EF-1α
   4911..4931    +  protein_bind   attB1: mutant version of attB; core recombination site for the Gateway® BP reaction BP Clonase™
   4951..5646    +  CDS            mKate2: mKate2 is a basic (constitutively fluorescent) red fluorescent protein published in 2009, derived from Entacmaea quadricolor. It is reported to be a rapidly-maturing monomer with moderate acid sensitivity.
   5666..5690    -  protein_bind   attB2: mutant version of attB; recombination site for the Gateway® BP reaction BP Clonase™
   5834..5908    +  CDS            HBB (fragment): HBB_PONPY - Experimental evidence at transcript level: Swiss-Prot protein existence level 2. Involved in oxygen transport from the lung to the various peripheral tissues. From Pongo pygmaeus (Bornean orangutan).
   5979..6034    +  polyA_signal   β-globin poly(A) signal: rabbit β-globin polyadenylation signal (Gil and Proudfoot, 1987)
   6418..6443    +  misc_feature   SA: splice acceptor site
   7115..7135    +  protein_bind   attB4: mutant version of attB; core recombination site for the Gateway® BP reaction BP Clonase™
   7203..7414    +  promoter       EF-1α core promoter: core promoter for human elongation factor EF-1α
   7415..8353    +  intron         EF-1α intron A: intron upstream of the start codon of human EF-1α
   8380..8400    +  protein_bind   attB1: mutant version of attB; core recombination site for the Gateway® BP reaction BP Clonase™
   8411..9127    +  CDS            EBFP2: EBFP2 is a basic (constitutively fluorescent) blue fluorescent protein published in 2007, derived from Aequorea victoria. It is reported to be a rapidly-maturing monomer with moderate acid sensitivity.
   9135..9159    -  protein_bind   attB2: mutant version of attB; recombination site for the Gateway® BP reaction BP Clonase™
   9163..9243    +  CDS            HBB (fragment): HBB_PONPY - Experimental evidence at transcript level: Swiss-Prot protein existence level 2. Involved in oxygen transport from the lung to the various peripheral tissues. From Pongo pygmaeus (Bornean orangutan).
   9314..9369    +  polyA_signal   β-globin poly(A) signal: rabbit β-globin polyadenylation signal (Gil and Proudfoot, 1987)
   9752..9774    -  protein_bind   lac operator (fragment): The lac repressor binds to the lac operator to inhibit transcription in E. coli. This inhibition can be relieved by adding lactose or isopropyl-β-D-thiogalactopyranoside (IPTG). lac repressor encoded by lacI
   9778..9808    -  promoter       lac promoter: promoter for the E. coli lac operon
   9823..9844    -  protein_bind   CAP binding site: CAP binding activates transcription in the presence of cAMP. E. coli catabolite activator protein
   9857..9896    -  CDS            lacI (fragment): lac repressor; lacI; The lac repressor binds to the lac operator to inhibit transcription in E. coli. This inhibition can be relieved by adding lactose or isopropyl-β-D-thiogalactopyranoside (IPTG).
  10069..10878   +  CDS            KanR: aminoglycoside phosphotransferase; aph(3')-Ia; confers resistance to kanamycin in bacteria or G418 (Geneticin®) in eukaryotes
>Addgene plasmid #103647 | LSB-hsa-miR-561-3p | depositor full sequence | sequence record 196342 | Full Sequence
AATTGAGGGGATAACGCAGGAAAGAACATGTGAGCAAAAGGCCAGCAAAAGGCCAGGAACCGTAAAAAGG
CCGCGTTGCTGGCGTTTTTCCATAGGCTCCGCCCCCCTGACGAGCATCACAAAAATCGACGCTCAAGTCA
GAGGTGGCGAAACCCGACAGGACTATAAAGATACCAGGCGTTTCCCCCTGGAAGCTCCCTCGTGCGCTCT
CCTGTTCCGACCCTGCCGCTTACCGGATACCTGTCCGCCTTTCTCCCTTCGGGAAGCGTGGCGCTTTCTC
ATAGCTCACGCTGTAGGTATCTCAGTTCGGTGTAGGTCGTTCGCTCCAAGCTGGGCTGTGTGCACGAACC
CCCCGTTCAGCCCGACCGCTGCGCCTTATCCGGTAACTATCGTCTTGAGTCCAACCCGGTAAGACACGAC
TTATCGCCACTGGCAGCAGCCACTGGTAACAGGATTAGCAGAGCGAGGTATGTAGGCGGTGCTACAGAGT
TCTTGAAGTGGTGGCCTAACTACGGCTACACTAGAAGAACAGTATTTGGTATCTGCGCTCTGCTGAAGCC
AGTTACCTTCGGAAAAAGAGTTGGTAGCTCTTGATCCGGCAAACAAACCACCGCTGGTAGCGGTGGTTTT
TTTGTTTGCAAGCAGCAGATTACGCGCAGAAAAAAAGGATCTCAAGAAGATCCTTTGATCTTTTCTACGG
GGTCTGACGCTCAGTGGAACGAAAACTCACGTTAAGGGATTTTGGTCATGAGATTATCAAAAAGGATCTT
CACCTAGATCCTTTTAAATTAAAAATGAAGTTTTAAATCAATCTAAAGTATATATGAGTAAACTTGGTCT
GACAGTTACCAATGCTTAATCAGTGAGGCACCTATCTCAGCGATCTGTCTATTTCGTTCATCCATAGTTG
CCTGACTCCCCGTCGTGTAGATAACTACGATACGGGAGGGCTTACCATCTGGCCCCAGTGCTGCAATGAT
ACCGCGAGAACCACGCTCACCGGCTCCAGATTTATCAGCAATAAACCAGCCAGCCGGAAGGGCCGAGCGC
AGAAGTGGTCCTGCAACTTTATCCGCCTCCATCCAGTCTATTAATTGTTGCCGGGAAGCTAGAGTAAGTA
GTTCGCCAGTTAATAGTTTGCGCAACGTTGTTGCCATTGCTACAGGCATCGTGGTGTCACGCTCGTCGTT
TGGTATGGCTTCATTCAGCTCCGGTTCCCAACGATCAAGGCGAGTTACATGATCCCCCATGTTGTGCAAA
AAAGCGGTTAGCTCCTTCGGTCCTCCGATCGTTGTCAGAAGTAAGTTGGCCGCAGTGTTATCACTCATGG
TTATGGCAGCACTGCATAATTCTCTTACTGTCATGCCATCCGTAAGATGCTTTTCTGTGACTGGTGAGTA
CTCAACCAAGTCATTCTGAGAATAGTGTATGCGGCGACCGAGTTGCTCTTGCCCGGCGTCAATACGGGAT
AATACCGCGCCACATAGCAGAACTTTAAAAGTGCTCATCATTGGAAAACGTTCTTCGGGGCGAAAACTCT
CAAGGATCTTACCGCTGTTGAGATCCAGTTCGATGTAACCCACTCGTGCACCCAACTGATCTTCAGCATC
TTTTACTTTCACCAGCGTTTCTGGGTGAGCAAAAACAGGAAGGCAAAATGCCGCAAAAAAGGGAATAAGG
GCGACACGGAAATGTTGAATACTCATACTCTTCCTTTTTCAATATTATTGAAGCATTTATCAGGGTTATT
GTCTCATGAGCGGATACATATTTGAATGTAGCTCCGAATTTCTCGAGGGCTTGTCGACGACGGCGGTCTC
CGTCGTCAGGATCATGAATTCGACCCGCCTGCCACCATGACCGAGTACAAGCCCACGGTGCGCCTCGCCA
CCCGCGACGACGTCCCCCGGGCCGTACGCACCCTCGCCGCCGCGTTCGCCGACTACCCCGCCACGCGCCA
CACCGTCGACCCGGACCGCCACATCGAGCGGGTCACCGAGCTGCAAGAACTCTTCCTCACGCGCGTCGGG
CTCGACATCGGCAAGGTGTGGGTCGCGGACGACGGCGCCGCGGTGGCGGTCTGGACCACGCCGGAGAGCG
TCGAAGCGGGGGCGGTGTTCGCCGAGATCGGCCCGCGCATGGCCGAGTTGAGCGGTTCCCGGCTGGCCGC
GCAGCAACAGATGGAAGGCCTCCTGGCGCCGCACCGGCCCAAGGAGCCCGCGTGGTTCCTGGCCACCGTC
GGCGTCTCGCCCGACCACCAGGGCAAGGGTCTGGGCAGCGCCGTCGTGCTCCCCGGAGTGGAGGCGGCCG
AGCGCGCCGGGGTGCCCGCCTTCCTGGAGACATCCGCGCCCCGCAACCTCCCCTTCTACGAGCGGCTCGG
CTTCACCGTCACCGCCGACGTCGAGGTGCCCGAAGGACCGCGCACCTGGTGCATGACCCGCAAGCCCGGT
GCCTGATACGCGTGAATTCACTCCTCAGGTGCAGGCTGCCTATCAGAAGGTGGTGGCTGGTGTGGCCAAT
GCCCTGGCTCACAAATACCACTGAGATCTTTTTCCCTCTGCCAAAAATTATGGGGACATCATGAAGCCCC
TTGAGCATCTGACTTCTGGCTAATAAAGGAAATTTATTTTCATTGCAATAGTGTGTTGGAATTTTTTGTG
TCTCTCACTCGGAAGGACATATGGGAGGGCAAATCATTTAAAACATCAGAATGAGTATTTGGTTTAGAGT
TTGGCAACATATGCCCATATGCTGGCTGCCATGAACAAAGGTTGGCTATAAAGAGGTCATCAGTATATGA
AACAGCCCCCTGCTGTCCATTCCTTATTCCATAGAAAAGCCTTGACTTGAGGTTAGATTTTTTTTATATT
TTGTTTTGTGTTATTTTTTTCTTTAACATCCCTAAAATTTTCCTTACATGTTTTACTAGCCAGATTTTTC
CTCCTCTCCTGACTACTCCCAGTCATAGCTGTCCCTCTTCTCTTATGGAGATCCCTCGACCTGCAGCCCA
AGCTTGAATTCTCTAGAATTACCCTGTTATCCCTATGCTTGGTTTACCGAGCTCTTATTGGTTTTCAAAC
TTCATTGACTGTGCCCAACGCGCCTGGGAGCTCACGGGGACAGCCCCCCCCCAAAGCCCCCAGGGATGTA
ATTACGTCCCTCCCCCGCTAGGGGGCAGCAGCGAGCCGCCCGGGGCTCCGCTCCGGTCCGGCGCTCCCCC
CGCATCCCCGAGCCGGCAGCGTGCGGGGACAGCCCGGGCACGGGGAAGGTGGCACGGGATCGCTTTCCTC
TGAACGCTTCTCGCTGCTCTTTGAGCCTGCAGACACCTGGGGGGATACGGGGAAAAAGCTAGGCTGAAAG
ACCGGTTCTTAGAATGACACGCGCCTGGGAGCTCACGGGGACAGCCCCCCCCCAAAGCCCCCAGGGATGT
AATTACGTCCCTCCCCCGCTAGGGGGCAGCAGCGAGCCGCCCGGGGCTCCGCTCCGGTCCGGCGCTCCCC
CCGCATCCCCGAGCCGGCAGCGTGCGGGGACAGCCCGGGCACGGGGAAGGTGGCACGGGATCGCTTTCCT
CTGAACGCTTCTCGCTGCTCTTTGAGCCTGCAGACACCTGGGGGGATACGGGGAAAAAGCTAACTTCTGA
GACGACAACTTTGTATAGAAAAGTTGGCTCCGAATTCGCCCTTGACAGCAGAGATCCAGTTTGGTTAATT
AATTGGCTCCGGTGCCCGTCAGTGGGCAGAGCGCACATCGCCCACAGTCCCCGAGAAGTTGTGGGGAGGG
GTCGGCAATTGAACCGGTGCCTAGAGAAGGTGGCGCGGGGTAAACTGGGAAAGTGATGTCGTGTACTGGC
TCCGCCTTTTTCCCGAGGGTGGGGGAGAACCGTATATAAGTGCAGTAGTCGCCGTGAACGTTCTTTTTCG
CAACGGGTTTGCCGCCAGAACACAGGTAAGTGCCGTGTGTGGTTCCCGCGGGCCTGGCCTCTTTACGGGT
TATGGCCCTTGCGTGCCTTGAATTACTTCCACCTGGCTGCAGTACGTGATTCTTGATCCCGAGCTTCGGG
TTGGAAGTGGGTGGGAGAGTTCGAGGCCTTGCGCTTAAGGAGCCCCTTCGCCTCGTGCTTGAGTTGAGGC
CTGGCCTGGGCGCTGGGGCCGCCGCGTGCGAATCTGGTGGCACCTTCGCGCCTGTCTCGCTGCTTTCGAT
AAGTCTCTAGCCATTTAAAATTTTTGATGACCTGCTGCGACGCTTTTTTTCTGGCAAGATAGTCTTGTAA
ATGCGGGCCAAGATCTGCACACTGGTATTTCGGTTTTTGGGGCCGCGGGCGGCGACGGGGCCCGTGCGTC
CCAGCGCACATGTTCGGCGAGGCGGGGCCTGCGAGCGCGGCCACCGAGAATCGGACGGGGGTAGTCTCAA
GCTGGCCGGCCTGCTCTGGTGCCTGGCCTCGCGCCGCCGTGTATCGCCCCGCCCTGGGCGGCAAGGCTGG
CCCGGTCGGCACCAGTTGCGTGAGCGGAAAGATGGCCGCTTCCCGGCCCTGCTGCAGGGAGCTCAAAATG
GAGGACGCGGCGCTCGGGAGAGCGGGCGGGTGAGTCACCCACACAAAGGAAAAGGGCCTTTCCGTCCTCA
GCCGTCGCTTCATGTGACTCCACGGAGTACCGGGCGCCGTCCAGGCACCTCGATTAGTTCTCGAGCTTTT
GGAGTACGTCGTCTTTAGGTTGGGGGGAGGGGTTTTATGCGATGGAGTTTCCCCACACTGAGTGGGTGGA
GACTGAAGTTAGGCCAGCTTGGCACTTGATGTAATTCTCCTTGGAATTTGCCCTTTTTGAGTTTGGATCT
TGGTTCATTCTCAAGCCTCAGACAGTGGTTCAAAGTTTTTTTCTTCCATTTCAGGTGTCGTGAGAAGGGC
GAATTCGACCCAAGTTTGTACAAAAAAGCAGGCTGGATCCAGGTGCCACCATGGTGAGCGAGCTGATTAA
GGAGAACATGCACATGAAGCTGTACATGGAGGGCACCGTGAACAACCACCACTTCAAGTGCACATCCGAG
GGCGAAGGCAAGCCCTACGAGGGCACCCAGACCATGAGAATCAAGGCGGTCGAGGGCGGCCCTCTCCCCT
TCGCCTTCGACATCCTGGCTACCAGCTTCATGTACGGCAGCAAAACCTTCATCAACCACACCCAGGGCAT
CCCCGACTTCTTTAAGCAGTCCTTCCCCGAGGGCTTCACATGGGAGAGAGTCACCACATACGAAGATGGG
GGCGTGCTGACCGCTACCCAGGACACCAGCCTCCAGGACGGCTGCCTCATCTACAACGTCAAGATCAGAG
GGGTGAACTTCCCATCCAACGGCCCTGTGATGCAGAAGAAAACACTCGGCTGGGAGGCCTCCACCGAGAC
ACTGTACCCCGCTGACGGCGGCCTGGAAGGCAGAGCCGACATGGCCCTGAAGCTCGTGGGCGGGGGCCAC
CTGATCTGCAACCTTAAGACCACATACAGATCCAAGAAACCCGCTAAGAACCTCAAGATGCCCGGCGTCT
ACTATGTGGACAGGAGACTGGAAAGAATCAAGGAGGCCGACAAAGAGACATACGTCGAGCAGCACGAGGT
GGCTGTGGCCAGATACTGCGACCTCCCTAGCAAACTGGGGCACAAACTTAATTGAGAATTCTACCACCCA
GCTTTCTTGTACAAAGTGGTACGTCTCAAGACCAGAGGTCTCTGCTTCAGAAGTCACTTCAAGGATCTTA
AACTTTGACTTCAAGGATCTTAAACTTTGACTTCAAGGATCTTAAACTTTGACTTCAAGGATCTTAAACT
TTGCAACCAGAAGAGACCTGTGCTTCACTCCTCAGGTGCAGGCTGCCTATCAGAAGGTGGTGGCTGGTGT
GGCCAATGCCCTGGCTCACAAATACCACTGAGATCTTTTTCCCTCTGCCAAAAATTATGGGGACATCATG
AAGCCCCTTGAGCATCTGACTTCTGGCTAATAAAGGAAATTTATTTTCATTGCAATAGTGTGTTGGAATT
TTTTGTGTCTCTCACTCGGAAGGACATATGGGAGGGCAAATCATTTAAAACATCAGAATGAGTATTTGGT
TTAGAGTTTGGCAACATATGCCCATATGCTGGCTGCCATGAACAAAGGTTGGCTATAAAGAGGTCATCAG
TATATGAAACAGCCCCCTGCTGTCCATTCCTTATTCCATAGAAAAGCCTTGACTTGAGGTTAGATTTTTT
TTATATTTTGTTTTGTGTTATTTTTTTCTTTAACATCCCTAAAATTTTCCTTACATGTTTTACTAGCCAG
ATTTTTCCTCCTCTCCTGACTACTCCCAGTCATAGCTGTCCCTCTTCTCTTATGGAGATCCCGAGCGGTG
CGTTTTTATGCTTGTAGTATTGTATAATGTTTTTAAGATCCAAGCTTCTGACCTCTTCTCTTCCTCCCAC
AGGGCCTCGAGACAATTGCATCGATGGTACCAGTGAAAGTCTGCAATGAATTCGAGTTGGCGCGCCTGTC
ATTCTAAATCTCTCTTTCAGCCTAAAGCTTTTTCCCCGTATCCCCCCAGGTGTCTGCAGGCTCAAAGAGC
AGCGAGAAGCGTTCAGAGGAAAGCGATCCCGTGCCACCTTCCCCGTGCCCGGGCTGTCCCCGCACGCTGC
CGGCTCGGGGATGCGGGGGGAGCGCCGGACCGGAGCGGAGCCCCGGGCGGCTCGCTGCTGCCCCCTAGCG
GGGGAGGGACGTAATTACATCCCTGGGGGCTTTGGGAGGGGGCTGTCCCCGTGAGCTCCCAGGCGCGCCT
GTCATTCTAAATCTCTCTTTCAGCCTAAAGCTTTTTCCCCGTATCCCCCCAGGTGTCTGCAGGCTCAAAG
AGCAGCGAGAAGCGTTCAGAGGAAAGCGATCCCGTGCCACCTTCCCCGTGCCCGGGCTGTCCCCGCACGC
TGCCGGCTCGGGGATGCGGGGGGAGCGCCGGACCGGAGCGGAGCCCCGGGCGGCTCGCTGCTGCCCCCTA
GCGGGGGAGGGACGTAATTACATCCCTGGGGGCTTTGGGGGGGGGCTGTCCCCGTGAGCTCCCAGGCGCG
CCAACTCGGTACCGTATCGATGTCGACGTTAACGCTAGTGATATCAACTTTGTATAGAAAAGTTGGCTCC
GAATTCGCCCTTGACAGCAGAGATCCAGTTTGGTTAATTAATTGGCTCCGGTGCCCGTCAGTGGGCAGAG
CGCACATCGCCCACAGTCCCCGAGAAGTTGTGGGGAGGGGTCGGCAATTGAACCGGTGCCTAGAGAAGGT
GGCGCGGGGTAAACTGGGAAAGTGATGTCGTGTACTGGCTCCGCCTTTTTCCCGAGGGTGGGGGAGAACC
GTATATAAGTGCAGTAGTCGCCGTGAACGTTCTTTTTCGCAACGGGTTTGCCGCCAGAACACAGGTAAGT
GCCGTGTGTGGTTCCCGCGGGCCTGGCCTCTTTACGGGTTATGGCCCTTGCGTGCCTTGAATTACTTCCA
CCTGGCTGCAGTACGTGATTCTTGATCCCGAGCTTCGGGTTGGAAGTGGGTGGGAGAGTTCGAGGCCTTG
CGCTTAAGGAGCCCCTTCGCCTCGTGCTTGAGTTGAGGCCTGGCCTGGGCGCTGGGGCCGCCGCGTGCGA
ATCTGGTGGCACCTTCGCGCCTGTCTCGCTGCTTTCGATAAGTCTCTAGCCATTTAAAATTTTTGATGAC
CTGCTGCGACGCTTTTTTTCTGGCAAGATAGTCTTGTAAATGCGGGCCAAGATCTGCACACTGGTATTTC
GGTTTTTGGGGCCGCGGGCGGCGACGGGGCCCGTGCGTCCCAGCGCACATGTTCGGCGAGGCGGGGCCTG
CGAGCGCGGCCACCGAGAATCGGACGGGGGTAGTCTCAAGCTGGCCGGCCTGCTCTGGTGCCTGGCCTCG
CGCCGCCGTGTATCGCCCCGCCCTGGGCGGCAAGGCTGGCCCGGTCGGCACCAGTTGCGTGAGCGGAAAG
ATGGCCGCTTCCCGGCCCTGCTGCAGGGAGCTCAAAATGGAGGACGCGGCGCTCGGGAGAGCGGGCGGGT
GAGTCACCCACACAAAGGAAAAGGGCCTTTCCGTCCTCAGCCGTCGCTTCATGTGACTCCACGGAGTACC
GGGCGCCGTCCAGGCACCTCGATTAGTTCTCGAGCTTTTGGAGTACGTCGTCTTTAGGTTGGGGGGAGGG
GTTTTATGCGATGGAGTTTCCCCACACTGAGTGGGTGGAGACTGAAGTTAGGCCAGCTTGGCACTTGATG
TAATTCTCCTTGGAATTTGCCCTTTTTGAGTTTGGATCTTGGTTCATTCTCAAGCCTCAGACAGTGGTTC
AAAGTTTTTTTCTTCCATTTCAGGTGTCGTGAGAAGGGCGAATTCGACCCAAGTTTGTACAAAAAAGCAG
GCTCGCCACCATGGTGAGCAAGGGCGAGGAGCTGTTCACCGGGGTGGTGCCCATCCTGGTCGAGCTGGAC
GGCGACGTAAACGGCCACAAGTTCAGCGTGAGGGGCGAGGGCGAGGGCGATGCCACCAACGGCAAGCTGA
CCCTGAAGTTCATCTGCACCACCGGCAAGCTGCCCGTGCCCTGGCCCACCCTCGTGACCACCCTGAGCCA
CGGCGTGCAGTGCTTCGCCCGCTACCCCGACCACATGAAGCAGCACGACTTCTTCAAGTCCGCCATGCCC
GAAGGCTACGTCCAGGAGCGCACCATCTTCTTCAAGGACGACGGCACCTACAAGACCCGCGCCGAGGTGA
AGTTCGAGGGCGACACCCTAGTGAACCGCATCGAGCTGAAGGGCGTCGACTTCAAGGAGGACGGCAACAT
CCTGGGGCACAAGCTGGAGTACAACTTCAACAGCCACAACATCTATATCATGGCCGTCAAGCAGAAGAAC
GGCATCAAGGTGAACTTCAAGATCCGCCACAACGTGGAGGACGGCAGCGTGCAGCTCGCCGACCACTACC
AGCAGAACACCCCCATCGGCGACGGCCCCGTGCTGCTGCCCGACAGCCACTACCTGAGCACCCAGTCCGT
GCTGAGCAAAGACCCCAACGAGAAGCGCGATCACATGGTCCTGCTGGAGTTCCGCACCGCCGCCGGGATC
ACTCTCGGCATGGACGAGCTGTACAAGTAATACCACCCAGCTTTCTTGTACAAAGTGGTACGCGTGAATT
CACTCCTCAGGTGCAGGCTGCCTATCAGAAGGTGGTGGCTGGTGTGGCCAATGCCCTGGCTCACAAATAC
CACTGAGATCTTTTTCCCTCTGCCAAAAATTATGGGGACATCATGAAGCCCCTTGAGCATCTGACTTCTG
GCTAATAAAGGAAATTTATTTTCATTGCAATAGTGTGTTGGAATTTTTTGTGTCTCTCACTCGGAAGGAC
ATATGGGAGGGCAAATCATTTAAAACATCAGAATGAGTATTTGGTTTAGAGTTTGGCAACATATGCCCAT
ATGCTGGCTGCCATGAACAAAGGTTGGCTATAAAGAGGTCATCAGTATATGAAACAGCCCCCTGCTGTCC
ATTCCTTATTCCATAGAAAAGCCTTGACTTGAGGTTAGATTTTTTTTATATTTTGTTTTGTGTTATTTTT
TTCTTTAACATCCCTAAAATTTTCCTTACATGTTTTACTAGCCAGATTTTTCCTCCTCTCCTGACTACTC
CCAGTCATAGCTGTCCCTCTTCTCTTATGGAGATCCCTCGACCTGCAGCCCAAGCTTGGCGTAATCATGG
TCATAGCTGTTTCCTGTGTGAAATTGTTATCCGCTCACAATTCCACACAACATACGAGCCGGAAGCATAA
AGTGTAAAGCCTGGGGTGCCTAATGAGTGAGCTAACTCACATTAATTGCGTTGCGCTCACTGCCCGCTTT
CCAGTCGGGAAACCTGTCGTGCCAGCGGATCGACAGTACTAAGCTTGGTCTAATACCCAATCTCTCGTCT
TATCCAGATGTTTTATACGCCTCTGGCCCGTGTCTCAAAATCTCTGATGTTACATTGCACAAGATAAAAT
AATATCATCATGAACAATAAAACTGTCTGCTTACATAAACAGTAATACAAGGGGTGTTATGAGCCATATT
CAACGGGAAACGTCGAGGCCGCGATTAAATTCCAACATGGATGCTGATTTATATGGGTATAAATGGGCTC
GCGATAATGTCGGGCAATCAGGTGCGACAATCTATCGCTTGTATGGGAAGCCCGATGCGCCAGAGTTGTT
TCTGAAACATGGCAAAGGTAGCGTTGCCAATGATGTTACAGATGAGATGGTCAGACTAAACTGGCTGACG
GAATTTATGCCTCTTCCGACCATCAAGCATTTTATCCGTACTCCTGATGATGCATGGTTACTCACCACTG
CGATCCCCGGAAAAACAGCATTCCAGGTATTAGAAGAATATCCTGATTCAGGTGAAAATATTGTTGATGC
GCTGGCAGTGTTCCTGCGCCGGTTGCATTCGATTCCTGTTTGTAATTGTCCTTTTAACAGCGATCGCGTA
TTTCGTCTCGCTCAGGCGCAATCACGAATGAATAACGGTTTGGTTGATGCGAGTGATTTTGATGACGAGC
GTAATGGCTGGCCTGTTGAACAAGTCTGGAAAGAAATGCATAAACTTTTGCCATTCTCACCGGATTCAGT
CGTCACTCATGGTGATTTCTCACTTGATAACCTTATTTTTGACGAGGGGAAATTAATAGGTTGTATTGAT
GTTGGACGAGTCGGAATCGCAGACCGATACCAGGATCTTGCCATCCTATGGAACTGCCTCGGTGAGTTTT
CTCCTTCATTACAGAAACGGCTTTTTCAAAAATATGGTATTGATAATCCTGATATGAATAAATTGCAGTT
TCATTTGATGCTCGATGAGTTTTTCTAATCAGAATTGGTTAATTGGTTGTAACACTGGCAGAGCATTACG
CTGACTTGACGGGACGGCGCAAGCTCATGACCAAAATCCCTTAACGTGAGTTACGCGTCGTTCCACTGAG
CGTCAGAGGTATCACTAGTATTACAGAGGTAAGTTATAACAGTCGCCTAACCC
