>Addgene plasmid #103647 | LSB-hsa-miR-561-3p | depositor partial sequence | sequence record 196343 | hsa-miR-561-3p target
ACTTCAAGGATCTTAAACTTTG
